Addgene plasmid #128103: pCMV-Nxph4-6A-HA
Purpose: Express HA tagged Nxph4-6A
Depositing lab: Huda Zoghbi. Depositing organization: Baylor College of Medicine. Publication: Neurexophilin4 is a selectively expressed alpha-neurexin ligand that modulates specific cerebellar synapses and motor functions. Meng X, McGraw CM, Wang W, Jing J, Yeh SY, Wang L, Lopez J, Brown AM, Lin T, Chen W, Xue M, Sillitoe RV, Jiang X, Zoghbi HY. Elife. 2019 Sep 16;8. pii: 46773. doi: 10.7554/eLife.46773. PubMed 31524598.
Backbone
  Vector backbone: pCMV
  Backbone manufacturer: Clonetech
  Backbone size w/o insert (bp): 3718
  Total vector size (bp): 4675
  Vector type: Mammalian Expression
Growth in bacteria
  Bacterial resistance: Ampicillin, 100 μg/mL
  Growth temperature: 37°C
  Growth strain: DH5alpha
  Copy number: High Copy
Gene/Insert
  Gene/Insert name: Nxph4 (alt name: Nxph4)
  Species: M. musculus (mouse)
  GenBank ID: NM_183297.2
  Entrez Gene: Nxph4 (a.k.a. 1110036M10Rik, AI851051)
  Tag / fusion protein: HA
Terms and licenses: Academic/Nonprofit Terms; Industry Terms: Not Available to Industry
How to cite: pCMV-Nxph4-6A-HA was a gift from Huda Zoghbi (Addgene plasmid # 128103 ; http://n2t.net/addgene:128103 ; RRID:Addgene_128103)
