[The description below was written by a language model from this plasmid's Addgene catalogue record and pLannotate feature annotations shown in this document.]
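Description:
pCMV-Nxph4-6A-HA is a 4,675 bp mammalian expression plasmid built on a commercial pCMV backbone, designed to produce an HA-tagged mutant form of mouse neurexophilin-4 (Nxph4) in transfected cells. It is propagated in E. coli as a high-copy plasmid through a ColE1/pUC-type origin of replication and selected with ampicillin via the β-lactamase (AmpR) gene and its own promoter. No mammalian selection marker is annotated, so the design is consistent with transient expression. The remaining bacterial annotations (lac promoter and operator, CAP site, and fragments of lacI, lacZα, rop and bom) are backbone remnants with no role in the expression cassette.

The cassette is driven by the human cytomegalovirus immediate-early enhancer and promoter, followed by a modified SV40 intron whose splice donor and acceptor sites generally improve mRNA processing and expression. Next comes the roughly 0.9 kb Nxph4 open reading frame. The automated annotation matched it to the rat orthologue, but the catalogue entry gives the species as mouse. A short downstream match to an HA epitope indicates a C-terminal tag, apparently a single copy rather than a full 3xHA array, and an SV40 polyadenylation signal ends the cassette. The "6A" designation and the depositor's label of a mutated Nxph4 point to a variant, presumably carrying six alanine substitutions, but the record does not state which residues are changed or what property they are meant to disrupt.

The depositor sequence and the repository's sequencing result give the same feature layout, offset only by their start coordinate. The associated work studies Nxph4 as an α-neurexin ligand at cerebellar synapses, and the HA tag allows the mutant protein to be detected or immunoprecipitated.
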