Features (pLannotate 1.2.2; 17 found; start..end, strand, type, name):
     25..45      -  misc_feature   MCS (fragment): pUC18/19 multiple cloning site
     44..347     +  enhancer       CMV enhancer: human cytomegalovirus immediate early enhancer
    348..551     +  promoter       CMV promoter: human cytomegalovirus (CMV) immediate early promoter
    689..785     +  intron         SV40 intron: modified SV40 intron with splice donor and acceptor sites
    863..1774    +  CDS            Nxph4: NXPH4_RAT - Also known as Nph4. Experimental evidence at transcript level: Swiss-Prot protein existence level 2. May be signaling molecules that resemble neuropeptides and that act by binding to alpha-neurexins and possibly other receptors. From Rattus norvegicus (Rat).
   1790..1818    +  CDS            3xHA (fragment): three tandem HA epitope tags
   1831..1965    -  polyA_signal   SV40 poly(A) signal: SV40 polyadenylation signal
   2100..2116    -  protein_bind   lac operator: The lac repressor binds to the lac operator to inhibit transcription in E. coli. This inhibition can be relieved by adding lactose or isopropyl-β-D-thiogalactopyranoside (IPTG). lac repressor encoded by lacI
   2124..2154    -  promoter       lac promoter: promoter for the E. coli lac operon
   2169..2190    -  protein_bind   CAP binding site: CAP binding activates transcription in the presence of cAMP. E. coli catabolite activator protein
   2203..2295    -  CDS            lacI (fragment): lac repressor; lacI; The lac repressor binds to the lac operator to inhibit transcription in E. coli. This inhibition can be relieved by adding lactose or isopropyl-β-D-thiogalactopyranoside (IPTG).
   2478..3066    -  rep_origin     ori: high-copy-number ColE1/pMB1/pBR322/pUC origin of replication
   3237..4097    -  CDS            AmpR: β-lactamase; bla; confers resistance to ampicillin, carbenicillin, and related antibiotics
   4098..4202    -  promoter       AmpR promoter: bla
   4297..4332    +  CDS            rop (fragment): Rop protein, which maintains plasmids at low copy number; rop
   4434..4533    +  misc_feature   bom (fragment): basis of mobility region from pBR322
   4539..19      -  CDS            lacZα (fragment) (across the origin): LacZα fragment of β-galactosidase; lacZ fragment
>Addgene plasmid #128103 | pCMV-Nxph4-6A-HA | addgene full sequence | sequence record 248758 | Addgene NGS Result
GTAAAACGACGGCCAGTGAGTTCGAGCTTGCATGCCTGCAGGTCGTTACATAACTTACGGTAAATGGCCC
GCCTGGCTGACCGCCCAACGACCCCCGCCCATTGACGTCAATAATGACGTATGTTCCCATAGTAACGCCA
ATAGGGACTTTCCATTGACGTCAATGGGTGGAGTATTTACGGTAAACTGCCCACTTGGCAGTACATCAAG
TGTATCATATGCCAAGTACGCCCCCTATTGACGTCAATGACGGTAAATGGCCCGCCTGGCATTATGCCCA
GTACATGACCTTATGGGACTTTCCTACTTGGCAGTACATCTACGTATTAGTCATCGCTATTACCATGGTG
ATGCGGTTTTGGCAGTACATCAATGGGCGTGGATAGCGGTTTGACTCACGGGGATTTCCAAGTCTCCACC
CCATTGACGTCAATGGGAGTTTGTTTTGGCACCAAAATCAACGGGACTTTCCAAAATGTCGTAACAACTC
CGCCCCATTGACGCAAATGGGCGGTAGGCGTGTACGGTGGGAGGTCTATATAAGCAGAGCTCGTTTAGTG
AACCGTCAGATCGCCTGGAGACGCCATCCACGCTGTTTTGACCTCCATAGAAGACACCGGGACCGATCCA
GCCTCCGGACTCTAGAGGATCCGGTACTAGAGGAACTGAAAAACCAGAAAGTTAACTGGTAAGTTTAGTC
TTTTTGTCTTTTATTTCAGGTCCCGGATCCGGTGGTGGTGCAAATCAAAGAACTGCTCCTCAGTGGATGT
TGCCTTTACTTCTAGGCCTGTACGGAAGTGTTACTTCTGCTCTAAAAGCTGCGGAATTGTACCCGCGGGC
CCAGGCCCGAATTCGGTCGACCATGCGGCTGCTCCCGGAATGGCTCCTCTTGCTCTTTGGTCCTTGGCTC
CTTAGGAAGGCTGTCTGTGGCCAGATCGTGGAGTCCGGGAGGCCCCAGTACCTAGACTTGCGTCCCGCCA
TGGCCGGAGGGGGCGCCCGCGGCCAGCAGCTCCCAGCGCCCGCATCTTCCGAGGGCCTGGGCATGGCGCG
CTCCTGGAGCTGGGCTTGGCCGGCTAACCACACCGGGGCGCTGGCCAAGCCAGGGACAGCCGGTGGCCCG
TCCGTGCCGCGCACCAAGAGGAAGCCATCCATTAAAGCGGCCCGAGCCAAGAAGATTTTCGGCTGGGGGG
ACTTTTACTTTCGTGTGCATACCCTCAAGTTCTCGCTGTTGGTGACCGGCAAGATCGTGGACCATGTGAA
CGGTACCTTCAGTGTGTACTTCCGTCACAATTCGTCCAGCCTGGGTAACCTAAGCGTCAGTATCGTGCCG
CCCTCCAAGCGTGTGGAGTTCGGGGGCGTCTGGTTGCCTGGGCCTGCCTCCCACCCTCTACAGTCCACGC
TGGCACTTGAAGGGGTGCTTCCTGGATTGGGGCCCCCTCTGGGGATGGCGGGGCAGGGGCTGGGGAGCAA
CCTTGGGGGCGCACTTGCCGGCCCACTCGGAAGCGCGCTAGGAGTTCCTGGGGCCAAAGAGTCGCGCGCT
TTTAATGCCCACGTGGAATATGAGAAGACAAACCGCGCTCGCAAGCACCGCCCGGCCCTGTACGACCCGT
CGCAGGTGGCCTTCACCGAGCACACGCAGAGCCAGGCCGCCTGGCTCGCCGCCAAGCCCTTCAAAGTCAT
CGCTATCTTCGTCTCCTTCCTCAGTTTTGACTACAAACTGGTGCAGAAGGTGGCCCCAGACTATAACTTC
CAGAGTGAGCACCCCTACTTTGGATCTCGAGGTACCGGCTACCCATACGATGTTCCAGATTACGCTTAAG
CGGCCGCGGGGATCCAGACATGATAAGATACATTGATGAGTTTGGACAAACCACAACTAGAATGCAGTGA
AAAAAATGCTTTATTTGTGAAATTTGTGATGCTATTGCTTTATTTGTAACCATTATAAGCTGCAATAAAC
AAGTTAACAACAACAATTGCATTCATTTTATGTTTCAGGTTCAGGGGGAGGTGTGGGAGGTTTTTTCGGA
TCCTCTAGAGTCGATCTGCAGGCATGCTAGCTTGGCGTAATCATGGTCATAGCTGTTTCCTGTGTGAAAT
TGTTATCCGCTCACAATTCCACACAACATACGAGCCGGAAGCATAAAGTGTAAAGCCTGGGGTGCCTAAT
GAGTGAGCTAACTCACATTAATTGCGTTGCGCTCACTGCCCGCTTTCCAGTCGGGAAACCTGTCGTGCCA
GCTGCATTAATGAATCGGCCAACGCGCGGGGAGAGGCGGTTTGCGTATTGGGCGCTCTTCCGCTTCCTCG
CTCACTGACTCGCTGCGCTCGGTCGTTCGGCTGCGGCGAGCGGTATCAGCTCACTCAAAGGCGGTAATAC
GGTTATCCACAGAATCAGGGGATAACGCAGGAAAGAACATGTGAGCAAAAGGCCAGCAAAAGGCCAGGAA
CCGTAAAAAGGCCGCGTTGCTGGCGTTTTTCCATAGGCTCCGCCCCCCTGACGAGCATCACAAAAATCGA
CGCTCAAGTCAGAGGTGGCGAAACCCGACAGGACTATAAAGATACCAGGCGTTTCCCCCTGGAAGCTCCC
TCGTGCGCTCTCCTGTTCCGACCCTGCCGCTTACCGGATACCTGTCCGCCTTTCTCCCTTCGGGAAGCGT
GGCGCTTTCTCATAGCTCACGCTGTAGGTATCTCAGTTCGGTGTAGGTCGTTCGCTCCAAGCTGGGCTGT
GTGCACGAACCCCCCGTTCAGCCCGACCGCTGCGCCTTATCCGGTAACTATCGTCTTGAGTCCAACCCGG
TAAGACACGACTTATCGCCACTGGCAGCAGCCACTGGTAACAGGATTAGCAGAGCGAGGTATGTAGGCGG
TGCTACAGAGTTCTTGAAGTGGTGGCCTAACTACGGCTACACTAGAAGAACAGTATTTGGTATCTGCGCT
CTGCTGAAGCCAGTTACCTTCGGAAAAAGAGTTGGTAGCTCTTGATCCGGCAAACAAACCACCGCTGGTA
GCGGTGGTTTTTTTGTTTGCAAGCAGCAGATTACGCGCAGAAAAAAAGGATCTCAAGAAGATCCTTTGAT
CTTTTCTACGGGGTCTGACGCTCAGTGGAACGAAAACTCACGTTAAGGGATTTTGGTCATGAGATTATCA
AAAAGGATCTTCACCTAGATCCTTTTAAATTAAAAATGAAGTTTTAAATCAATCTAAAGTATATATGAGT
AAACTTGGTCTGACAGTTACCAATGCTTAATCAGTGAGGCACCTATCTCAGCGATCTGTCTATTTCGTTC
ATCCATAGTTGCCTGACTCCCCGTCGTGTAGATAACTACGATACGGGAGGGCTTACCATCTGGCCCCAGT
GCTGCAATGATACCGCGAGACCCACGCTCACCGGCTCCAGATTTATCAGCAATAAACCAGCCAGCCGGAA
GGGCCGAGCGCAGAAGTGGTCCTGCAACTTTATCCGCCTCCATCCAGTCTATTAATTGTTGCCGGGAAGC
TAGAGTAAGTAGTTCGCCAGTTAATAGTTTGCGCAACGTTGTTGCCATTGCTACAGGCATCGTGGTGTCA
CGCTCGTCGTTTGGTATGGCTTCATTCAGCTCCGGTTCCCAACGATCAAGGCGAGTTACATGATCCCCCA
TGTTGTGCAAAAAAGCGGTTAGCTCCTTCGGTCCTCCGATCGTTGTCAGAAGTAAGTTGGCCGCAGTGTT
ATCACTCATGGTTATGGCAGCACTGCATAATTCTCTTACTGTCATGCCATCCGTAAGATGCTTTTCTGTG
ACTGGTGAGTACTCAACCAAGTCATTCTGAGAATAGTGTATGCGGCGACCGAGTTGCTCTTGCCCGGCGT
CAATACGGGATAATACCGCGCCACATAGCAGAACTTTAAAAGTGCTCATCATTGGAAAACGTTCTTCGGG
GCGAAAACTCTCAAGGATCTTACCGCTGTTGAGATCCAGTTCGATGTAACCCACTCGTGCACCCAACTGA
TCTTCAGCATCTTTTACTTTCACCAGCGTTTCTGGGTGAGCAAAAACAGGAAGGCAAAATGCCGCAAAAA
AGGGAATAAGGGCGACACGGAAATGTTGAATACTCATACTCTTCCTTTTTCAATATTATTGAAGCATTTA
TCAGGGTTATTGTCTCATGAGCGGATACATATTTGAATGTATTTAGAAAAATAAACAAATAGGGGTTCCG
CGCACATTTCCCCGAAAAGTGCCACCTGACGTCTAAGAAACCATTATTATCATGACATTAACCTATAAAA
ATAGGCGTATCACGAGGCCCTTTCGTCTCGCGCGTTTCGGTGATGACGGTGAAAACCTCTGACACATGCA
GCTCCCGGAGACGGTCACAGCTTGTCTGTAAGCGGATGCCGGGAGCAGACAAGCCCGTCAGGGCGCGTCA
GCGGGTGTTGGCGGGTGTCGGGGCTGGCTTAACTATGCGGCATCAGAGCAGATTGTACTGAGAGTGCACC
ATATGCGGTGTGAAATACCGCACAGATGCGTAAGGAGAAAATACCGCATCAGGCGCCATTCGCCATTCAG
GCTGCGCAACTGTTGGGAAGGGCGATCGGTGCGGGCCTCTTCGCTATTACGCCAGCTGGCGAAAGGGGGA
TGTGCTGCAAGGCGATTAAGTTGGGTAACGCCAGGGTTTTCCCAGTCACGACGTT
