Features (pLannotate 1.2.2; 17 found; start..end, strand, type, name):
      8..28      -  misc_feature   MCS (fragment): pUC18/19 multiple cloning site
     27..330     +  enhancer       CMV enhancer: human cytomegalovirus immediate early enhancer
    331..534     +  promoter       CMV promoter: human cytomegalovirus (CMV) immediate early promoter
    672..768     +  intron         SV40 intron: modified SV40 intron with splice donor and acceptor sites
    846..1757    +  CDS            Nxph4: NXPH4_RAT - Also known as Nph4. Experimental evidence at transcript level: Swiss-Prot protein existence level 2. May be signaling molecules that resemble neuropeptides and that act by binding to alpha-neurexins and possibly other receptors. From Rattus norvegicus (Rat).
   1773..1801    +  CDS            3xHA (fragment): three tandem HA epitope tags
   1814..1948    -  polyA_signal   SV40 poly(A) signal: SV40 polyadenylation signal
   2083..2099    -  protein_bind   lac operator: The lac repressor binds to the lac operator to inhibit transcription in E. coli. This inhibition can be relieved by adding lactose or isopropyl-β-D-thiogalactopyranoside (IPTG). lac repressor encoded by lacI
   2107..2137    -  promoter       lac promoter: promoter for the E. coli lac operon
   2152..2173    -  protein_bind   CAP binding site: CAP binding activates transcription in the presence of cAMP. E. coli catabolite activator protein
   2186..2278    -  CDS            lacI (fragment): lac repressor; lacI; The lac repressor binds to the lac operator to inhibit transcription in E. coli. This inhibition can be relieved by adding lactose or isopropyl-β-D-thiogalactopyranoside (IPTG).
   2461..3049    -  rep_origin     ori: high-copy-number ColE1/pMB1/pBR322/pUC origin of replication
   3220..4080    -  CDS            AmpR: β-lactamase; bla; confers resistance to ampicillin, carbenicillin, and related antibiotics
   4081..4185    -  promoter       AmpR promoter: bla
   4280..4315    +  CDS            rop (fragment): Rop protein, which maintains plasmids at low copy number; rop
   4417..4516    +  misc_feature   bom (fragment): basis of mobility region from pBR322
   4522..2       -  CDS            lacZα (fragment) (across the origin): LacZα fragment of β-galactosidase; lacZ fragment
>Addgene plasmid #128103 | pCMV-Nxph4-6A-HA | depositor full sequence | sequence record 248786 | Mutated Nxph4
GAGTTCGAGCTTGCATGCCTGCAGGTCGTTACATAACTTACGGTAAATGGCCCGCCTGGCTGACCGCCCA
ACGACCCCCGCCCATTGACGTCAATAATGACGTATGTTCCCATAGTAACGCCAATAGGGACTTTCCATTG
ACGTCAATGGGTGGAGTATTTACGGTAAACTGCCCACTTGGCAGTACATCAAGTGTATCATATGCCAAGT
ACGCCCCCTATTGACGTCAATGACGGTAAATGGCCCGCCTGGCATTATGCCCAGTACATGACCTTATGGG
ACTTTCCTACTTGGCAGTACATCTACGTATTAGTCATCGCTATTACCATGGTGATGCGGTTTTGGCAGTA
CATCAATGGGCGTGGATAGCGGTTTGACTCACGGGGATTTCCAAGTCTCCACCCCATTGACGTCAATGGG
AGTTTGTTTTGGCACCAAAATCAACGGGACTTTCCAAAATGTCGTAACAACTCCGCCCCATTGACGCAAA
TGGGCGGTAGGCGTGTACGGTGGGAGGTCTATATAAGCAGAGCTCGTTTAGTGAACCGTCAGATCGCCTG
GAGACGCCATCCACGCTGTTTTGACCTCCATAGAAGACACCGGGACCGATCCAGCCTCCGGACTCTAGAG
GATCCGGTACTAGAGGAACTGAAAAACCAGAAAGTTAACTGGTAAGTTTAGTCTTTTTGTCTTTTATTTC
AGGTCCCGGATCCGGTGGTGGTGCAAATCAAAGAACTGCTCCTCAGTGGATGTTGCCTTTACTTCTAGGC
CTGTACGGAAGTGTTACTTCTGCTCTAAAAGCTGCGGAATTGTACCCGCGGGCCCAGGCCCGAATTCGGT
CGACCATGCGGCTGCTCCCGGAATGGCTCCTCTTGCTCTTTGGTCCTTGGCTCCTTAGGAAGGCTGTCTG
TGGCCAGATCGTGGAGTCCGGGAGGCCCCAGTACCTAGACTTGCGTCCCGCCATGGCCGGAGGGGGCGCC
CGCGGCCAGCAGCTCCCAGCGCCCGCATCTTCCGAGGGCCTGGGCATGGCGCGCTCCTGGAGCTGGGCTT
GGCCGGCTCAACACACCGGGGCGCTGGCCAAGCCAGGGACAGCCGGTGGCCCGTCCGTGCCGCGCACCAA
GAGGAAGCCATCCATTAAAGCGGCCCGAGCCAAGAAGATTTTCGGCTGGGGGGACTTTTACTTTCGTGTG
CATACCCTCAAGTTCTCGCTGTTGGTGACCGGCAAGATCGTGGACCATGTGCAAGGTACCTTCAGTGTGT
ACTTCCGTCACCAATCGTCCAGCCTGGGTCAACTAAGCGTCAGTATCGTGCCGCCCTCCAAGCGTGTGGA
GTTCGGGGGCGTCTGGTTGCCTGGGCCTGCCTCCCACCCTCTACAGTCCACGCTGGCACTTGAAGGGGTG
CTTCCTGGATTGGGGCCCCCTCTGGGGATGGCGGGGCAGGGGCTGGGGAGCAACCTTGGGGGCGCACTTG
CCGGCCCACTCGGAAGCGCGCTAGGAGTTCCTGGGGCCAAAGAGTCGCGCGCTTTTAATTGCCACGTGGA
ATATGAGAAGACAAACCGCGCTCGCAAGCACCGCCCGTGCCTGTACGACCCGTCGCAGGTGTGCTTCACC
GAGCACACGCAGAGCCAGGCCGCCTGGCTCTGCGCCAAGCCCTTCAAAGTCATCTGTATCTTCGTCTCCT
TCCTCAGTTTTGACTACAAACTGGTGCAGAAGGTGTGCCCAGACTATAACTTCCAGAGTGAGCACCCCTA
CTTTGGATCTCGAGGTACCGGCTACCCATACGATGTTCCAGATTACGCTTAAGCGGCCGCGGGGATCCAG
ACATGATAAGATACATTGATGAGTTTGGACAAACCACAACTAGAATGCAGTGAAAAAAATGCTTTATTTG
TGAAATTTGTGATGCTATTGCTTTATTTGTAACCATTATAAGCTGCAATAAACAAGTTAACAACAACAAT
TGCATTCATTTTATGTTTCAGGTTCAGGGGGAGGTGTGGGAGGTTTTTTCGGATCCTCTAGAGTCGATCT
GCAGGCATGCTAGCTTGGCGTAATCATGGTCATAGCTGTTTCCTGTGTGAAATTGTTATCCGCTCACAAT
TCCACACAACATACGAGCCGGAAGCATAAAGTGTAAAGCCTGGGGTGCCTAATGAGTGAGCTAACTCACA
TTAATTGCGTTGCGCTCACTGCCCGCTTTCCAGTCGGGAAACCTGTCGTGCCAGCTGCATTAATGAATCG
GCCAACGCGCGGGGAGAGGCGGTTTGCGTATTGGGCGCTCTTCCGCTTCCTCGCTCACTGACTCGCTGCG
CTCGGTCGTTCGGCTGCGGCGAGCGGTATCAGCTCACTCAAAGGCGGTAATACGGTTATCCACAGAATCA
GGGGATAACGCAGGAAAGAACATGTGAGCAAAAGGCCAGCAAAAGGCCAGGAACCGTAAAAAGGCCGCGT
TGCTGGCGTTTTTCCATAGGCTCCGCCCCCCTGACGAGCATCACAAAAATCGACGCTCAAGTCAGAGGTG
GCGAAACCCGACAGGACTATAAAGATACCAGGCGTTTCCCCCTGGAAGCTCCCTCGTGCGCTCTCCTGTT
CCGACCCTGCCGCTTACCGGATACCTGTCCGCCTTTCTCCCTTCGGGAAGCGTGGCGCTTTCTCATAGCT
CACGCTGTAGGTATCTCAGTTCGGTGTAGGTCGTTCGCTCCAAGCTGGGCTGTGTGCACGAACCCCCCGT
TCAGCCCGACCGCTGCGCCTTATCCGGTAACTATCGTCTTGAGTCCAACCCGGTAAGACACGACTTATCG
CCACTGGCAGCAGCCACTGGTAACAGGATTAGCAGAGCGAGGTATGTAGGCGGTGCTACAGAGTTCTTGA
AGTGGTGGCCTAACTACGGCTACACTAGAAGGACAGTATTTGGTATCTGCGCTCTGCTGAAGCCAGTTAC
CTTCGGAAAAAGAGTTGGTAGCTCTTGATCCGGCAAACAAACCACCGCTGGTAGCGGTGGTTTTTTTGTT
TGCAAGCAGCAGATTACGCGCAGAAAAAAAGGATCTCAAGAAGATCCTTTGATCTTTTCTACGGGGTCTG
ACGCTCAGTGGAACGAAAACTCACGTTAAGGGATTTTGGTCATGAGATTATCAAAAAGGATCTTCACCTA
GATCCTTTTAAATTAAAAATGAAGTTTTAAATCAATCTAAAGTATATATGAGTAAACTTGGTCTGACAGT
TACCAATGCTTAATCAGTGAGGCACCTATCTCAGCGATCTGTCTATTTCGTTCATCCATAGTTGCCTGAC
TCCCCGTCGTGTAGATAACTACGATACGGGAGGGCTTACCATCTGGCCCCAGTGCTGCAATGATACCGCG
AGACCCACGCTCACCGGCTCCAGATTTATCAGCAATAAACCAGCCAGCCGGAAGGGCCGAGCGCAGAAGT
GGTCCTGCAACTTTATCCGCCTCCATCCAGTCTATTAATTGTTGCCGGGAAGCTAGAGTAAGTAGTTCGC
CAGTTAATAGTTTGCGCAACGTTGTTGCCATTGCTACAGGCATCGTGGTGTCACGCTCGTCGTTTGGTAT
GGCTTCATTCAGCTCCGGTTCCCAACGATCAAGGCGAGTTACATGATCCCCCATGTTGTGCAAAAAAGCG
GTTAGCTCCTTCGGTCCTCCGATCGTTGTCAGAAGTAAGTTGGCCGCAGTGTTATCACTCATGGTTATGG
CAGCACTGCATAATTCTCTTACTGTCATGCCATCCGTAAGATGCTTTTCTGTGACTGGTGAGTACTCAAC
CAAGTCATTCTGAGAATAGTGTATGCGGCGACCGAGTTGCTCTTGCCCGGCGTCAATACGGGATAATACC
GCGCCACATAGCAGAACTTTAAAAGTGCTCATCATTGGAAAACGTTCTTCGGGGCGAAAACTCTCAAGGA
TCTTACCGCTGTTGAGATCCAGTTCGATGTAACCCACTCGTGCACCCAACTGATCTTCAGCATCTTTTAC
TTTCACCAGCGTTTCTGGGTGAGCAAAAACAGGAAGGCAAAATGCCGCAAAAAAGGGAATAAGGGCGACA
CGGAAATGTTGAATACTCATACTCTTCCTTTTTCAATATTATTGAAGCATTTATCAGGGTTATTGTCTCA
TGAGCGGATACATATTTGAATGTATTTAGAAAAATAAACAAATAGGGGTTCCGCGCACATTTCCCCGAAA
AGTGCCACCTGACGTCTAAGAAACCATTATTATCATGACATTAACCTATAAAAATAGGCGTATCACGAGG
CCCTTTCGTCTCGCGCGTTTCGGTGATGACGGTGAAAACCTCTGACACATGCAGCTCCCGGAGACGGTCA
CAGCTTGTCTGTAAGCGGATGCCGGGAGCAGACAAGCCCGTCAGGGCGCGTCAGCGGGTGTTGGCGGGTG
TCGGGGCTGGCTTAACTATGCGGCATCAGAGCAGATTGTACTGAGAGTGCACCATATGCGGTGTGAAATA
CCGCACAGATGCGTAAGGAGAAAATACCGCATCAGGCGCCATTCGCCATTCAGGCTGCGCAACTGTTGGG
AAGGGCGATCGGTGCGGGCCTCTTCGCTATTACGCCAGCTGGCGAAAGGGGGATGTGCTGCAAGGCGATT
AAGTTGGGTAACGCCAGGGTTTTCCCAGTCACGACGTTGTAAAACGACGGCCAGT
